LOCUS       Exported 5882 bp ds-DNA circular SYN 12-MAY-2021
DEFINITION  Gateway destination vector.
ACCESSION   .
VERSION     .
KEYWORDS    pGCS-C2m(3xHA)
SOURCE      synthetic DNA construct
  ORGANISM  synthetic DNA construct
REFERENCE   1 (bases 1 to 5882)
  AUTHORS   Wang HY, Li Y, Xue T, Cheng N, Du HN
  TITLE     Construction of a series of pCS2+ backbone-based Gateway vectors for
            overexpressing various tagged proteins in vertebrates.
  JOURNAL   Acta Biochim Biophys Sin (Shanghai). 2016 Oct 26.
  PUBMED    27797719
REFERENCE   2 (bases 1 to 5882)
  AUTHORS   .
  TITLE     Direct Submission
  JOURNAL   Exported May 12, 2021 from SnapGene Server 1.1.58
            http://www.snapgene.com
FEATURES             Location/Qualifiers
     source          1..5882
                     /organism="synthetic DNA construct"
                     /mol_type="other DNA"
     promoter        35..53
                     /label=SP6 promoter
                     /note="promoter for bacteriophage SP6 RNA polymerase"
     primer_bind     35..52
                     /label=SP6
                     /note="SP6 promoter, forward primer"
     protein_bind    93..217
                     /gene="mutant version of attR"
                     /label=attR1
                     /bound_moiety="LR Clonase(TM)"
                     /note="recombination site for the Gateway(R) LR reaction"
     promoter        254..284
                     /label=lac UV5 promoter
                     /note="E. coli lac promoter with an ""up"" mutation"
     CDS             338..997
                     /codon_start=1
                     /gene="cat"
                     /product="chloramphenicol acetyltransferase"
                     /label=CmR
                     /note="confers resistance to chloramphenicol"
                     /translation="MEKKITGYTTVDISQWHRKEHFEAFQSVAQCTYNQTVQLDITAFL
                     KTVKKNKHKFYPAFIHILARLMNAHPEFRMAMKDGELVIWDSVHPCYTVFHEQTETFSS
                     LWSEYHDDFRQFLHIYSQDVACYGENLAYFPKGFIENMFFVSANPWVSFTSFDLNVANM
                     DNFFAPVFTMGKYYTQGDKVLMPLAIQVHHAVCDGFHVGRMLNELQQYCDEWQGGA"
     primer_bind     complement(404..423)
                     /label=CAT-R
                     /note="Chloramphenicol resistance gene, reverse primer"
     CDS             1339..1644
                     /codon_start=1
                     /gene="ccdB"
                     /product="CcdB, a bacterial toxin that poisons DNA gyrase"
                     /label=ccdB
                     /note="Plasmids containing the ccdB gene cannot be
                     propagated in standard E. coli strains."
                     /translation="MQFKVYTYKRESRYRLFVDVQSDIIDTPGRRMVIPLASARLLSDK
                     VSRELYPVVHIGDESWRMMTTDMASVPVSVIGEEVADLSHRENDIKNAINLMFWGI"
     primer_bind     1523..1542
                     /label=ccdB-fwd
                     /note="ccdB gene, forward primer"
     protein_bind    complement(1685..1809)
                     /gene="mutant version of attR"
                     /label=attR2
                     /bound_moiety="LR Clonase(TM)"
                     /note="recombination site for the Gateway(R) LR reaction"
     CDS             1826..1906
                     /codon_start=1
                     /product="three tandem HA epitope tags"
                     /label=3xHA
                     /translation="YPYDVPDYAYPYDVPDYAYPYDVPDYA"
     promoter        complement(1912..1929)
                     /label=T7 promoter
                     /note="promoter for bacteriophage T7 RNA polymerase"
     polyA_signal    1934..2068
                     /label=SV40 poly(A) signal
                     /note="SV40 polyadenylation signal"
     primer_bind     complement(1958..1977)
                     /label=EBV-rev
                     /note="SV40 polyA terminator, reverse primer"
     primer_bind     2012..2031
                     /label=SV40pA-R
                     /note="SV40 polyA, reverse primer"
     primer_bind     complement(2181..2201)
                     /label=T3
                     /note="T3 promoter, forward primer"
     promoter        complement(2181..2199)
                     /label=T3 promoter
                     /note="promoter for bacteriophage T3 RNA polymerase"
     primer_bind     complement(2220..2236)
                     /label=M13 rev
                     /note="common sequencing primer, one of multiple similar
                     variants"
     primer_bind     complement(2220..2236)
                     /label=M13 Reverse
                     /note="In lacZ gene. Also called M13-rev"
     primer_bind     complement(2233..2255)
                     /label=M13/pUC Reverse
                     /note="In lacZ gene"
     protein_bind    2244..2260
                     /label=lac operator
                     /bound_moiety="lac repressor encoded by lacI"
                     /note="The lac repressor binds to the lac operator to
                     inhibit transcription in E. coli. This inhibition can be
                     relieved by adding lactose or
                     isopropyl-beta-D-thiogalactopyranoside (IPTG)."
     promoter        complement(2268..2298)
                     /label=lac promoter
                     /note="promoter for the E. coli lac operon"
     protein_bind    2313..2334
                     /label=CAP binding site
                     /bound_moiety="E. coli catabolite activator protein"
                     /note="CAP binding activates transcription in the presence
                     of cAMP."
     primer_bind     complement(2451..2468)
                     /label=L4440
                     /note="L4440 vector, forward primer"
     rep_origin      complement(2622..3210)
                     /direction=LEFT
                     /label=ori
                     /note="high-copy-number ColE1/pMB1/pBR322/pUC origin of
                     replication"
     primer_bind     complement(2702..2721)
                     /label=pBR322ori-F
                     /note="pBR322 origin, forward primer"
     CDS             complement(3381..4241)
                     /codon_start=1
                     /gene="bla"
                     /product="beta-lactamase"
                     /label=AmpR
                     /note="confers resistance to ampicillin, carbenicillin, and
                     related antibiotics"
                     /translation="MSIQHFRVALIPFFAAFCLPVFAHPETLVKVKDAEDQLGARVGYI
                     ELDLNSGKILESFRPEERFPMMSTFKVLLCGAVLSRIDAGQEQLGRRIHYSQNDLVEYS
                     PVTEKHLTDGMTVRELCSAAITMSDNTAANLLLTTIGGPKELTAFLHNMGDHVTRLDRW
                     EPELNEAIPNDERDTTMPVAMATTLRKLLTGELLTLASRQQLIDWMEADKVAGPLLRSA
                     LPAGWFIADKSGAGERGSRGIIAALGPDGKPSRIVVIYTTGSQATMDERNRQIAEIGAS
                     LIKHW"
     primer_bind     4004..4023
                     /label=Amp-R
                     /note="Ampicillin resistance gene, reverse primer"
     promoter        complement(4242..4346)
                     /gene="bla"
                     /label=AmpR promoter
     rep_origin      complement(4372..4827)
                     /direction=LEFT
                     /label=f1 ori
                     /note="f1 bacteriophage origin of replication; arrow
                     indicates direction of (+) strand synthesis"
     primer_bind     complement(4509..4530)
                     /label=F1ori-F
                     /note="F1 origin, forward primer"
     primer_bind     4721..4740
                     /label=F1ori-R
                     /note="F1 origin, reverse primer"
     promoter        4905..5882
                     /label=CMV IE94 promoter
                     /note="enhancer/promoter region of simian cytomegalovirus
                     major immediate early transcription unit IE94"
ORIGIN
        1 cgccattctg cctggggacg tcggagcaag cttgatttag gtgacactat agaatacaag
       61 ctacttgttc tttttgcagg atccggccgg ccacaagttt gtacaaaaaa gctgaacgag
      121 aaacgtaaaa tgatataaat atcaatatat taaattagat tttgcataaa aaacagacta
      181 cataatactg taaaacacaa catatccagt cactatggcg gcccctcgag gggccgcatt
      241 aggcacccca ggctttacac tttatgcttc cggctcgtat aatgtgtgga ttttgagtta
      301 ggatccgtcg agattttcag gagctaagga agctaaaatg gagaaaaaaa tcactggata
      361 taccaccgtt gatatatccc aatggcatcg taaagaacat tttgaggcat ttcagtcagt
      421 tgctcaatgt acctataacc agaccgttca gctggatatt acggcctttt taaagaccgt
      481 aaagaaaaat aagcacaagt tttatccggc ctttattcac attcttgccc gcctgatgaa
      541 tgctcatccg gaattccgta tggcaatgaa agacggtgag ctggtgatat gggatagtgt
      601 tcacccttgt tacaccgttt tccatgagca aactgaaacg ttttcatcgc tctggagtga
      661 ataccacgac gatttccggc agtttctaca catatattcg caagatgtgg cgtgttacgg
      721 tgaaaacctg gcctatttcc ctaaagggtt tattgagaat atgtttttcg tctcagccaa
      781 tccctgggtg agtttcacca gttttgattt aaacgtggcc aatatggaca acttcttcgc
      841 ccccgttttc accatgggca aatattatac gcaaggcgac aaggtgctga tgccgctggc
      901 gattcaggtt catcatgccg tttgtgatgg cttccatgtc ggcagaatgc ttaatgaatt
      961 acaacagtac tgcgatgagt ggcagggcgg ggcgtaaacg cgtggatccg gcttactaaa
     1021 agccagataa cagtatgcgt atttgcgcgc tgatttttgc ggtataagaa tatatactga
     1081 tatgtatacc cgaagtatgt caaaaagagg tatgctatga agcagcgtat tacagtgaca
     1141 gttgacagcg acagctatca gttgctcaag gcatatatga tgtcaatatc tccggtctgg
     1201 taagcacaac catgcagaat gaagcccgtc gtctgcgtgc cgaacgctgg aaagcggaaa
     1261 atcaggaagg gatggctgag gtcgcccggt ttattgaaat gaacggctct tttgctgacg
     1321 agaacagggg ctggtgaaat gcagtttaag gtttacacct ataaaagaga gagccgttat
     1381 cgtctgtttg tggatgtaca gagtgatatt attgacacgc ccgggcgacg gatggtgatc
     1441 cccctggcca gtgcacgtct gctgtcagat aaagtctccc gtgaacttta cccggtggtg
     1501 catatcgggg atgaaagctg gcgcatgatg accaccgata tggccagtgt gccggtctcc
     1561 gttatcgggg aagaagtggc tgatctcagc caccgcgaaa atgacatcaa aaacgccatt
     1621 aacctgatgt tctggggaat ataaatgtca ggctccctta tacacagcca gtctgcaggt
     1681 cgaccatagt gactggatat gttgtgtttt acagtattat gtagtctgtt ttttatgcaa
     1741 aatctaattt aatatattga tatttatatc attttacgtt tctcgttcag ctttcttgta
     1801 caaagtggtg aagacaggat ccatgtaccc atacgatgtt ccagattacg cttatcctta
     1861 tgacgtacct gactatgcat acccttatga tgtaccagac tacgcttaga actatagtga
     1921 gtcgtattac gtagatccag acatgataag atacattgat gagtttggac aaaccacaac
     1981 tagaatgcag tgaaaaaaat gctttatttg tgaaatttgt gatgctattg ctttatttgt
     2041 aaccattata agctgcaata aacaagttaa caacaacaat tgcattcatt ttatgtttca
     2101 ggttcagggg gaggtgtggg aggtttttta attcgcggcc gcggcgccaa tgcattgggc
     2161 ccggtaccca gcttttgttc cctttagtga gggttaattg cgcgcttggc gtaatcatgg
     2221 tcatagctgt ttcctgtgtg aaattgttat ccgctcacaa ttccacacaa catacgagcc
     2281 gggagcataa agtgtaaagc ctggggtgcc taatgagtga gctaactcac attaattgcg
     2341 ttgcgctcac tgcccgcttt ccagtcggga aacctgtcgt gccagctgca ttaatgaatc
     2401 ggccaacgcg cggggagagg cggtttgcgt attgggcgct cttccgcttc ctcgctcact
     2461 gactcgctgc gctcggtcgt tcggctgcgg cgagcggtat cagctcactc aaaggcggta
     2521 atacggttat ccacagaatc aggggataac gcaggaaaga acatgtgagc aaaaggccag
     2581 caaaaggcca ggaaccgtaa aaaggccgcg ttgctggcgt ttttccatag gctccgcccc
     2641 cctgacgagc atcacaaaaa tcgacgctca agtcagaggt ggcgaaaccc gacaggacta
     2701 taaagatacc aggcgtttcc ccctggaagc tccctcgtgc gctctcctgt tccgaccctg
     2761 ccgcttaccg gatacctgtc cgcctttctc ccttcgggaa gcgtggcgct ttctcatagc
     2821 tcacgctgta ggtatctcag ttcggtgtag gtcgttcgct ccaagctggg ctgtgtgcac
     2881 gaaccccccg ttcagcccga ccgctgcgcc ttatccggta actatcgtct tgagtccaac
     2941 ccggtaagac acgacttatc gccactggca gcagccactg gtaacaggat tagcagagcg
     3001 aggtatgtag gcggtgctac agagttcttg aagtggtggc ctaactacgg ctacactaga
     3061 agaacagtat ttggtatctg cgctctgctg aagccagtta ccttcggaaa aagagttggt
     3121 agctcttgat ccggcaaaca aaccaccgct ggtagcggtg gtttttttgt ttgcaagcag
     3181 cagattacgc gcagaaaaaa aggatctcaa gaagatcctt tgatcttttc tacggggtct
     3241 gacgctcagt ggaacgaaaa ctcacgttaa gggattttgg tcatgagatt atcaaaaagg
     3301 atcttcacct agatcctttt aaattaaaaa tgaagtttta aatcaatcta aagtatatat
     3361 gagtaaactt ggtctgacag ttaccaatgc ttaatcagtg aggcacctat ctcagcgatc
     3421 tgtctatttc gttcatccat agttgcctga ctccccgtcg tgtagataac tacgatacgg
     3481 gagggcttac catctggccc cagtgctgca atgataccgc gagacccacg ctcaccggct
     3541 ccagatttat cagcaataaa ccagccagcc ggaagggccg agcgcagaag tggtcctgca
     3601 actttatccg cctccatcca gtctattaat tgttgccggg aagctagagt aagtagttcg
     3661 ccagttaata gtttgcgcaa cgttgttgcc attgctacag gcatcgtggt gtcacgctcg
     3721 tcgtttggta tggcttcatt cagctccggt tcccaacgat caaggcgagt tacatgatcc
     3781 cccatgttgt gcaaaaaagc ggttagctcc ttcggtcctc cgatcgttgt cagaagtaag
     3841 ttggccgcag tgttatcact catggttatg gcagcactgc ataattctct tactgtcatg
     3901 ccatccgtaa gatgcttttc tgtgactggt gagtactcaa ccaagtcatt ctgagaatag
     3961 tgtatgcggc gaccgagttg ctcttgcccg gcgtcaatac gggataatac cgcgccacat
     4021 agcagaactt taaaagtgct catcattgga aaacgttctt cggggcgaaa actctcaagg
     4081 atcttaccgc tgttgagatc cagttcgatg taacccactc gtgcacccaa ctgatcttca
     4141 gcatctttta ctttcaccag cgtttctggg tgagcaaaaa caggaaggca aaatgccgca
     4201 aaaaagggaa taagggcgac acggaaatgt tgaatactca tactcttcct ttttcaatat
     4261 tattgaagca tttatcaggg ttattgtctc atgagcggat acatatttga atgtatttag
     4321 aaaaataaac aaataggggt tccgcgcaca tttccccgaa aagtgccacc taaattgtaa
     4381 gcgttaatat tttgttaaaa ttcgcgttaa atttttgtta aatcagctca ttttttaacc
     4441 aataggccga aatcggcaaa atcccttata aatcaaaaga atagaccgag atagggttga
     4501 gtgttgttcc agtttggaac aagagtccac tattaaagaa cgtggactcc aacgtcaaag
     4561 gnnnnnnnnn nnnnnnnnnn nnnnnnnnnn nnnnnnnnnn nnnnnnnnnn tnnnnnnnnn
     4621 nnnnnnnnnn nnnnnnnnnn nnnnnnnnnn nnnnnnnnnn nnnnnnnnnn nnnnnnnnnn
     4681 nnnnnnnnnn nnnnnnnnnn nngnnnnnnn nnnnnnnnnn nnnnnnnnnn nnnnnnnnnn
     4741 nnnnnnnnnn nnnnnnnnnn nnnnnnnnnn nnnnnnnnnn nnnnnnnnnn nnnnnnnnnn
     4801 nnnnnnnnnn nnnnnnnnnn nnnnnnnccc attcgccatt caggctgcgc aactgttggg
     4861 aagggcgatc ggtgcgggcc tcttcgctat tacgccagtc gaccgccaat tcaatatggc
     4921 gtatatggac tcatgccaat tcaatatggt ggatctggac ctgtgccaat tcaatatggc
     4981 gtatatggac tcgtgccaat tcaatatggt ggatctggac cccagccaat tcaatatggc
     5041 ggacttggca ccatgccaat tcaatatggc ggacctggca ctgtgccaac tggggagggg
     5101 tctacttggc acggtgccaa gtttgaggag gggtcttggc cctgtgccaa gtccgccata
     5161 ttgaattggc atggtgccaa taatggcggc catattggct atatgccagg atcaatatat
     5221 aggcaatatc caatatggcc ctatgccaat atggctattg gccaggttca atactatgta
     5281 ttggccctat gccatatagt attccatata tgggttttcc tattgacgta gatagcccct
     5341 cccaatgggc ggtcccatat accatatatg gggcttccta ataccgccca tagccactcc
     5401 cccattgacg tcaatggtct ctatatatgg tctttcctat tgacgtcata tgggcggtcc
     5461 tattgacgta tatggcgcct cccccattga cgtcaattac ggtaaatggc ccgcctggct
     5521 caatgcccat tgacgtcaat aggaccaccc accattgacg tcaatgggat ggctcattgc
     5581 ccattcatat ccgttctcac gccccctatt gacgtcaatg acggtaaatg gcccacttgg
     5641 cagtacatca atatctatta atagtaactt ggcaagtaca ttactattgg aagtacgcca
     5701 gggtacattg gcagtactcc cattgacgtc aatggcggta aatggcccgc gatggctgcc
     5761 aagtacatcc ccattgacgt caatggggag gggcaatgac gcaaatgggc gttccattga
     5821 cgtaaatggg cggtaggcgt gcctaatggg aggtctatat aagcaatgct cgtttaggga
     5881 ac
//
