[The description below was written by a language model from this plasmid's Addgene catalogue record and the feature table of its GenBank file.]
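Description:
pGCS-C2m(3xHA) is an empty Gateway destination vector of 5,882 bp built on the pCS2+ F/A backbone, intended for overexpressing C-terminally tagged proteins in vertebrate systems (the record lists mammalian, avian, Xenopus and zebrafish use). It replicates in E. coli from a high-copy ColE1/pUC-type origin and carries an ampicillin resistance gene on the backbone, together with an f1 origin for single-stranded DNA production. Because the unrecombined Gateway cassette contains both a chloramphenicol acetyltransferase gene (driven by a lac UV5 promoter) and the gyrase-poisoning ccdB toxin gene, the empty vector is maintained under dual chloramphenicol and ampicillin selection in a ccdB-tolerant strain.

Expression is driven by the simian cytomegalovirus IE94 enhancer/promoter, which lies at the end of the circular map and reads into an SP6 phage promoter, followed by the attR1–CmR–ccdB–attR2 cassette, a 3xHA coding segment and the SV40 polyadenylation signal. In an LR recombination with an entry clone, the gene of interest replaces the CmR/ccdB segment. Loss of ccdB allows recombinants to grow in standard strains, providing negative selection against unreacted vector. The inserted open reading frame is then positioned to be fused to three tandem HA epitopes at its C terminus, which normally requires an entry clone lacking a stop codon, allowing detection or immunoprecipitation with anti-HA reagents. The SP6 promoter upstream of the cassette permits in vitro synthesis of sense mRNA, a common route for embryo microinjection with pCS2+-type vectors. T7 and T3 promoters lie downstream in the reverse orientation. No insert is present in the deposited plasmid.
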