Addgene plasmid #85725: pGCS-C2m(3xHA)
Purpose: (Empty Backbone) Gateway destination vector
Depositing lab: Hai-Ning Du. Depositing organization: Wuhan University. Publication: Construction of a series of pCS2+ backbone-based Gateway vectors for overexpressing various tagged proteins in vertebrates. Wang HY, Li Y, Xue T, Cheng N, Du HN. Acta Biochim Biophys Sin (Shanghai). 2016 Oct 26. 10.1093/abbs/gmw107 PubMed 27797719.
Backbone
  Vector backbone: pCS2+ F/A
  Vector type: mammalian/avian/xenopus/zebrafish
  Tag / fusion protein: 3xHA (C terminal on backbone)
Growth in bacteria
  Bacterial resistance: Chloramphenicol and Ampicillin, 25 & 100 μg/mL
  Growth temperature: 37°C
  Growth strain: ccdB Survival
  Copy number: High Copy
Gene/Insert
  Gene/Insert name: None
  Tag / fusion protein: 3xHA (C terminal on backbone)
Terms and licenses: Academic/Nonprofit Terms; Industry Terms: Not Available to Industry
How to cite: pGCS-C2m(3xHA) was a gift from Hai-Ning Du (Addgene plasmid # 85725 ; http://n2t.net/addgene:85725 ; RRID:Addgene_85725)
